Addgene plasmid #130623: pTK_Zic1_enh_373a_Citrine
Purpose: enhancer reporter
Depositing lab: Tatjana Sauka-Spengler. Depositing organization: University of Oxford. Publication: Reconstruction of the Global Neural Crest Gene Regulatory Network In Vivo. Williams RM, Candido-Ferreira I, Repapi E, Gavriouchkina D, Senanayake U, Ling ITC, Telenius J, Taylor S, Hughes J, Sauka-Spengler T. Dev Cell. 2019 Oct 21;51(2):255-276.e7. doi: 10.1016/j.devcel.2019.10.003. PubMed 31639368.
Backbone
  Vector backbone: pTK_BsmBI_Citrine
  Backbone size w/o insert (bp): 4670
  Vector type: enhancer reporter
Growth in bacteria
  Bacterial resistance: Ampicillin, 100 μg/mL
  Growth temperature: 37°C
  Growth strain: DH5alpha
  Copy number: Low Copy
Gene/Insert
  Gene/Insert name: Zic1_enh_373a
  Species: G. gallus (chicken)
  Insert size (bp): 1000
  Promoter: thymidine kinase minimal promoter
  Cloning method: Restriction Enzyme; 5′ cloning site Unknown (unknown if destroyed)
  Sequencing primers: 5′ pTK forward CTAGCAAAATAGGCTGTCCC; 3′ pTK reverse ATATTTCTTCCGGGGACACC
Terms and licenses: Academic/Nonprofit Terms; Industry Terms: Not Available to Industry
How to cite: pTK_Zic1_enh_373a_Citrine was a gift from Tatjana Sauka-Spengler (Addgene plasmid # 130623 ; http://n2t.net/addgene:130623 ; RRID:Addgene_130623)
