[The description below was written by a language model from this plasmid's Addgene catalogue record and pLannotate feature annotations shown in this document.]
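Description:
pTK_Zic1_enh_373a_Citrine is an enhancer reporter plasmid built on the pTK_BsmBI_Citrine backbone and designed to test the cis-regulatory activity of a candidate enhancer associated with the chicken (G. gallus) Zic1 locus. The insert, Zic1_enh_373a, is placed upstream of a herpes simplex virus thymidine kinase minimal promoter. That promoter is followed by a chimeric β-globin/immunoglobulin intron and the coding sequence of Citrine, a yellow fluorescent protein derived from Aequorea victoria, and transcription ends at an SV40 polyadenylation signal. Because the minimal promoter alone gives little transcription, Citrine fluorescence reports where and when the cloned element can activate expression. A synthetic poly(A) signal and an RNA polymerase II pause site from the human α2-globin gene lie upstream of the enhancer position. These elements serve to block read-through transcription from the backbone, which lowers reporter background.

The plasmid is propagated in E. coli with ampicillin selection (AmpR under its own bla promoter) and carries a ColE1/pUC-type origin plus an f1 phage origin. The catalogue lists it as low copy, although the annotated origin is of the high-copy class. Short fragments of lacZα, TcR and SV40 large T antigen are backbone remnants rather than functional genes. The enhancer itself is not annotated, but it presumably falls in the unannotated stretch between the pause site and the TK promoter. That gap, and the 6,653 nt sequenced total, are larger than the stated 1000 bp insert plus 4670 bp backbone would predict, and the record does not explain the difference. The plasmid comes from a study reconstructing the neural crest gene regulatory network in vivo, which fits its use for assaying enhancer activity in embryos.
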