Features (pLannotate 1.2.2; 13 found; start..end, strand, type, name):
     36..752     +  CDS            Citrine: Citrine is a basic (constitutively fluorescent) yellow fluorescent protein published in 2001, derived from Aequorea victoria. It has moderate acid sensitivity.
    926..1047    -  polyA_signal   SV40 poly(A) signal: SV40 polyadenylation signal
   1070..1138    -  CDS            large T antigen (fragment): large T antigen from SV40 (simian virus 40)
   1154..1286    +  CDS            TcR (fragment): tetracycline efflux protein; tet; confers resistance to tetracycline
   1466..2054    -  rep_origin     ori: high-copy-number ColE1/pMB1/pBR322/pUC origin of replication
   2225..3085    -  CDS            AmpR: β-lactamase; bla; confers resistance to ampicillin, carbenicillin, and related antibiotics
   3086..3190    -  promoter       AmpR promoter: bla
   3217..3645    +  rep_origin     f1 ori (sequence partly withheld): f1 bacteriophage origin of replication; arrow indicates direction of (+) strand synthesis
   3677..3744    -  CDS            lacZα (fragment): LacZα fragment of β-galactosidase; lacZ fragment
   3803..3851    +  polyA_signal   poly(A) signal: synthetic polyadenylation signal
   3865..3956    +  misc_feature   pause site: RNA polymerase II transcriptional pause signal from the human α2 globin gene
   6274..6419    +  promoter       HSV TK promoter: herpes simplex virus thymidine kinase promoter
   6497..6629    +  intron         chimeric intron: chimera between introns from human β-globin and immunoglobulin heavy chain genes
>Addgene plasmid #130623 | pTK_Zic1_enh_373a_Citrine | addgene full sequence | sequence record 258406 | Addgene NGS Result
GCTCTTAAGCGGCCGCAAGCTAGCTTGCCGCCACCATGGTGAGCAAGGGCGAGGAGCTGTTCACCGGGGT
GGTGCCCATCCTGGTCGAGCTGGACGGCGACGTAAACGGCCACAAGTTCAGCGTGTCCGGCGAGGGCGAG
GGCGATGCCACCTACGGCAAGCTGACCCTGAAGTTCATCTGCACCACCGGCAAGCTGCCCGTGCCCTGGC
CCACCCTCGTGACCACCTTCGGCTACGGCCTGATGTGCTTCGCCCGCTACCCCGACCACATGAAGCAGCA
CGACTTCTTCAAGTCCGCCATGCCCGAAGGCTACGTCCAGGAGCGCACCATCTTCTTCAAGGACGACGGC
AACTACAAGACCCGCGCCGAGGTGAAGTTCGAGGGCGACACCCTGGTGAACCGCATCGAGCTGAAGGGCA
TCGACTTCAAGGAGGACGGCAACATCCTGGGGCACAAGCTGGAGTACAACTACAACAGCCACAACGTCTA
TATCATGGCCGACAAGCAGAAGAACGGCATCAAGGTGAACTTCAAGATCCGCCACAACATCGAGGACGGC
AGCGTGCAGCTCGCCGACCACTACCAGCAGAACACCCCCATCGGCGACGGCCCCGTGCTGCTGCCCGACA
ACCACTACCTGAGCTACCAGTCCGCCCTGAGCAAAGACCCCAACGAGAAGCGCGATCACATGGTCCTGCT
GGAGTTCGTGACCGCCGCCGGGATCACTCTCGGCATGGACGAGCTGTACAAGTGAGCCTCTAGACTCCCT
CAGCGGCGCGCCGTTGCGTTCCAAACGTCGTGGAGCTCCCTGTCAAGACACGAACCGCTAACGCCACCTT
AGTCCGTGAAGCATGATACGCGACATACCCCAGGAGATCTCACGTGTCTAGAGTCGGGGCGGCCGGCCGC
TTCGAGCAGACATGATAAGATACATTGATGAGTTTGGACAAACCACAACTAGAATGCAGTGAAAAAAATG
CTTTATTTGTGAAATTTGTGATGCTATTGCTTTATTTGTAACCATTATAAGCTGCAATAAACAAGTTAAC
AACAACAATTGCATTCATTTTATGTTTCAGGTTCAGGGGGAGGTGTGGGAGGTTTTTTAAAGCAAGTAAA
ACCTCTACAAATGTGGTAAAATCGATAAGGATCCGTCGACCGATGCCCTTGAGAGCCTTCAACCCAGTCA
GCTCCTTCCGGTGGGCGCGGGGCATGACTATCGTCGCCGCACTTATGACTGTCTTCTTTATCATGCAACT
CGTAGGACAGGTGCCGGCAGCGCTCTTCCGCTTCCTCGCTCACTGACTCGCTGCGCTCGGTCGTTCGGCT
GCGGCGAGCGGTATCAGCTCACTCAAAGGCGGTAATACGGTTATCCACAGAATCAGGGGATAACGCAGGA
AAGAACATGTGAGCAAAAGGCCAGCAAAAGGCCAGGAACCGTAAAAAGGCCGCGTTGCTGGCGTTTTTCC
ATAGGCTCCGCCCCCCTGACGAGCATCACAAAAATCGACGCTCAAGTCAGAGGTGGCGAAACCCGACAGG
ACTATAAAGATACCAGGCGTTTCCCCCTGGAAGCTCCCTCGTGCGCTCTCCTGTTCCGACCCTGCCGCTT
ACCGGATACCTGTCCGCCTTTCTCCCTTCGGGAAGCGTGGCGCTTTCTCATAGCTCACGCTGTAGGTATC
TCAGTTCGGTGTAGGTCGTTCGCTCCAAGCTGGGCTGTGTGCACGAACCCCCCGTTCAGCCCGACCGCTG
CGCCTTATCCGGTAACTATCGTCTTGAGTCCAACCCGGTAAGACACGACTTATCGCCACTGGCAGCAGCC
ACTGGTAACAGGATTAGCAGAGCGAGGTATGTAGGCGGTGCTACAGAGTTCTTGAAGTGGTGGCCTAACT
ACGGCTACACTAGAAGAACAGTATTTGGTATCTGCGCTCTGCTGAAGCCAGTTACCTTCGGAAAAAGAGT
TGGTAGCTCTTGATCCGGCAAACAAACCACCGCTGGTAGCGGTGGTTTTTTTGTTTGCAAGCAGCAGATT
ACGCGCAGAAAAAAAGGATCTCAAGAAGATCCTTTGATCTTTTCTACGGGGTCTGACGCTCAGTGGAACG
AAAACTCACGTTAAGGGATTTTGGTCATGAGATTATCAAAAAGGATCTTCACCTAGATCCTTTTAAATTA
AAAATGAAGTTTTAAATCAATCTAAAGTATATATGAGTAAACTTGGTCTGACAGTTACCAATGCTTAATC
AGTGAGGCACCTATCTCAGCGATCTGTCTATTTCGTTCATCCATAGTTGCCTGACTCCCCGTCGTGTAGA
TAACTACGATACGGGAGGGCTTACCATCTGGCCCCAGTGCTGCAATGATACCGCGAGACCCACGCTCACC
GGCTCCAGATTTATCAGCAATAAACCAGCCAGCCGGAAGGGCCGAGCGCAGAAGTGGTCCTGCAACTTTA
TCCGCCTCCATCCAGTCTATTAATTGTTGCCGGGAAGCTAGAGTAAGTAGTTCGCCAGTTAATAGTTTGC
GCAACGTTGTTGCCATTGCTACAGGCATCGTGGTGTCACGCTCGTCGTTTGGTATGGCTTCATTCAGCTC
CGGTTCCCAACGATCAAGGCGAGTTACATGATCCCCCATGTTGTGCAAAAAAGCGGTTAGCTCCTTCGGT
CCTCCGATCGTTGTCAGAAGTAAGTTGGCCGCAGTGTTATCACTCATGGTTATGGCAGCACTGCATAATT
CTCTTACTGTCATGCCATCCGTAAGATGCTTTTCTGTGACTGGTGAGTACTCAACCAAGTCATTCTGAGA
ATAGTGTATGCGGCGACCGAGTTGCTCTTGCCCGGCGTCAATACGGGATAATACCGCGCCACATAGCAGA
ACTTTAAAAGTGCTCATCATTGGAAAACGTTCTTCGGGGCGAAAACTCTCAAGGATCTTACCGCTGTTGA
GATCCAGTTCGATGTAACCCACTCGTGCACCCAACTGATCTTCAGCATCTTTTACTTTCACCAGCGTTTC
TGGGTGAGCAAAAACAGGAAGGCAAAATGCCGCAAAAAAGGGAATAAGGGCGACACGGAAATGTTGAATA
CTCATACTCTTCCTTTTTCAATATTATTGAAGCATTTATCAGGGTTATTGTCTCATGAGCGGATACATAT
TTGAATGTATTTAGAAAAATAAACAAATAGGGGTTCCGCGCACATTTCCCCGAAAAGTGCCACCTG
[124 nt withheld, positions 3217-3340]
C
[91 nt withheld, positions 3342-3432]
A
[49 nt withheld, positions 3434-3482]
CCTTTGACGTTGGAGTCCACGTTCTTT
[37 nt withheld, positions 3510-3546]
ACCCTATCTCGGTCTATTCTTTTGATTTATAAGGGATTTTGCCGATTTCGGCCTATTGGTTAAAAAATGA
GCTGATTTAACAAAAATTTAACGCGAATTTTAACAAAATATTAACGCTTACAATTTGCCATTCGCCATTC
AGGCTGCGCAACTGTTGGGAAGGGCGATCGGTGCGGGCCTCTTCGCTATTACGCCAGCCCAAGCTACCAT
GATAAGTAAGTAATATTAAGGTACGGGAGGTACTTGGAGCGGCCGCAATAAAATATCTTTATTTTCATTA
CATCTGTGTGTTGGTTTTTTGTGTGAATCGATAGTACTAACATACGCTCTCCATCAAAACAAAACGAAAC
AAAACAAACTAGCAAAATAGGCTGTCCCCAGTGCAAGTGCAGGTGCCAGAACATTTCTCTATCGATAGGT
ACCGAGCTCGAGTTGCCAGGTGCTCCTATGCTGTATACCCAAGGAGAACAGTCTGTCATTCCACAAACTC
TCCTGTATTTTATGGACTCAACATTGCTATTCATCTCAGGCAACTGCAGCCAATCTTGGCTGCCAGGTGA
AACATGATGTTGAAACAGAGAAACAGTCTTGAAGAAATACAAGCTCTTAAACCATGAATGGCTTTGTGGA
TCAAAAATGCCTTTTTGAATTACACCTGAAAATGGAGATCAGCAAAATCTCTGGAGCATGGTGAAGGAGG
AGTCGTGCCGGACAGGCAGTCCCACCCTTGCCTGCCAAGCATTTTGCAGGTCTGCTCTAAGCACATCAGT
TATGATTAGGAGCAGCTGCAAACTCAGCCCAGTGCAGTGCTCCCAATAAATTCCAGATGATGAATATGAT
GCAGACTTACTGGAAGAAAAATATATTTCTGAAGAGAAAAACAATTACTTCTGAAAGCAAGACAATGGAA
CTGAGCTGATGTGATGCTGGGCATAAGATAGAACAGAACTTTAGGGCAATGGCTTTAACTTCTAAAAAAT
CACCCACCTGGAAAGCCTTTTCTAGACTGTATTTGGATTCCTCAGACCTAAAGTACTTTCAGAGTTAAAC
TTGAAAAATTATGCATTTCACTCTTGATTTCTCCCGAAAAGGACAGTTGCTTTGTTCTGTCATTATCTCA
CAGTTTTATGATTAGCAGAAAGGTGCCTTTGCTACCCCCGAACAACATGTATGTCGTTTCACAGAAGTGC
AAAAAGGCTTAGTAACACCACTTGATGCAGTGGGTTTCATTGGCTGAATCTTCGGCGGGGACTTGAAGGA
AATTTGCAAAAAACATGTCAAAAGTTAAGTGGTGAAAATCAGCTTAAATGCCTAATTTTAATTTTGTTTG
TGCTCTTTGTTGTTTCATTGTAGGGAGAGGGAAGAAGCTGTCTTTCTCTCTGTCCTTTCATTTTGGTTGG
GAGAAAATGGATGTTGGTGAAAAGAAGAGAGCTCTGACAGGGACTGGGAAGGGGTTGTTTATTCTGTTCT
CTTTTCTTTAGAAAGGGGCAACTCTTCTAAAACTGGTGATGATCCAGTTAGAGGGGGACTTGGGAGGGGA
GAGAAAAGAAAACTAATAATCAGCCTCTAAATGACAAGTTTCCTCTTGAACAAAAGAGCAACAGGAGGCA
GTGCAGGCGGGGGTCCATGCCCAGGGGCAACGTCGCCAAAACAATGGCTGGAGAATGTGCAGCTTTTGCC
ACTCCAGGATCTACTGCCCCAGTGTGTTTGCTGGCAGGCTGGAAGGATCCAACCCGACCAAAGGCTGGGT
GATGTGCTGATGCCACTTCTGGAGTCCTCCGGGGTGAAATGATTGAGTGCTAGTAAGGTAAACAAGGAAA
GAGGACTGCAAGAGAGTCTGGCCCAGAATGACAAGTATGAATAGCCTCAACATAGCCCCTGTCAGTGAAG
GGACTACAGGTGGGCCTCAGAGTGAGTTTAATTAAAGATGACTACTGCTCTTTAATATCTGTGTTTCTCT
TGCATTTATTAACTGTCTTCTGGGAGACACTACCAGTGCCAGATAAACTGAAATGAGATGATTTTAAATT
ATTGAGTGTTCACACAGAAGTTCATTCTGGTTTAGACTAAATTGGTTTTAATTTAAATTCATGTAACTTC
TGTGTAGATGAGGCCTATGGTTTGCCATTCTGCAGCAGTGGTGAATTTATAGCATGCTTGCTCCAAACGT
GCTGTCATGCAAATTCTCTTGGCATTTAGTCCAAGTCCAGTTCCAGCTGTTGGTGGAGATGGAGGAGCAG
AATGGACTGCTCACATGGCCTCCCATGTAATGCAGATTGGATCTATTGTCAGTCAGATGGACTGGTGTTG
TGGGAGCAGTGTGAAGCCAGTTCTTTCACTACATGGTGTGTAAAGCAATGAGGCAGACAAAAGCTGGATT
TAAATTAGGGAATATTTCTGCCAAATTTCATTCTCTGAAGCACAGAAATAAAACGTTTAATGCATCTGGC
AATGTTTATTCTGTGCACAGTGTTCTAGCTGATCATAAAAGAAAAGCTACGTGTGAACATTATCTAGAAA
CTTCATCGTATTCAGAGAAGAGAGAGCATGATTTTGCTGCAGTCTCTGAAAAAGTATTTGACTGTGAAAG
CGGATACAGTCTGTTGGCTAGCCCGGGCTCGAGATCTGCGATCTAAGTAAGCTTGCTGCTTCATCCCCGT
GGCCCGTTGCTCGCGTTTGCTGGCGGTGTCCCCGGAAGAAATATATTTGCATGTCTTTAGTTCTATGATG
ACACAAACCCCGCCCAGCGTCTTGTCATTGGCGAATTCGAACACGCAGATGCAGTCGGGGCGGCGCGGTC
CCAGGTCCACTTCGCATATTAAGGTGACGCGTGTGGCCTCGAACACCGAGCGACCCTGCAGCGACCCGCT
TAACAGCGTCAACAGCGTGCCGCAGATCCCAAGCTTGCGGCCGCTTAAGCTGCAGAAGTTGGTCGTGAGG
CACTGGGCAGGTAAGTATCAAGGTTACAAGACAGGTTTAAGGAGACCAATAGAAACTGGGCTTGTCGAGA
CAGAGAAGACTCTTGCGTTTCTGATAGGCACCTATTGGTCTTACTGACATCCACTTTGCCTTTCTCTCCA
CAGGTGTCCACTCCCAGGTTCAATACA
